Addgene plasmid #49799: pRSM3
Purpose: (Empty Backbone) ePathBrick vector for pathway engineering in E. coli.
Depositing lab: Mattheos Koffas. Depositing organization: Rensselaer Polytechnic Institute. Publication: ePathBrick: a synthetic biology platform for engineering metabolic pathways in E. coli. Xu P, Vansiri A, Bhan N, Koffas MA. ACS Synth Biol. 2012 Jul 20;1(7):256-66. doi: 10.1021/sb300016b. Epub 2012 May 4. PubMed 23651248.
Backbone
  Vector backbone: pRSF-Duet
  Backbone manufacturer: Novagen
  Backbone size (bp): 5000
  Modifications to backbone: AvrII was inserted upstream of the T7 promoter, XbaI was inserted between the operator (lacO) and ribosome binding site (RBS), SpeI was between the multiple-cloning site (MCS) and T7 terminator, and NheI was placed downstream of the T7 terminator
  Vector type: Bacterial Expression
  Promoter: T7
  Tag / fusion protein: S-tag (C terminal on insert)
Growth in bacteria
  Bacterial resistance: Kanamycin, 50 μg/mL
  Growth temperature: 37°C
  Growth strain: DH5alpha
  Copy number: High Copy
Gene/Insert
  Cloning method: Restriction Enzyme
Terms and licenses: Academic/Nonprofit Terms; Industry Terms: Not Available to Industry
How to cite: pRSM3 was a gift from Mattheos Koffas (Addgene plasmid # 49799 ; http://n2t.net/addgene:49799 ; RRID:Addgene_49799)
