[The description below was written by a language model from this plasmid's Addgene catalogue record and pLannotate feature annotations shown in this document.]
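Description:
pRSM3 is an empty bacterial expression backbone from the ePathBrick series, built on the Novagen pRSF-Duet vector for assembling and tuning multi-gene metabolic pathways in E. coli. It replicates from the RSF 1030 origin, which is listed as high copy and is compatible with other common origins, so it can coexist with additional plasmids in the same cell. Selection is by kanamycin through an aminoglycoside phosphotransferase gene. The catalogue gives a backbone size of about 5000 bp, whereas the deposited full sequence is 3,777 nt. The annotation shows only one T7 expression cassette rather than the two expected of a Duet vector, though the record does not explain the difference.

The expression unit consists of a T7 promoter followed by a lac operator, the phage T7 gene 10 ribosome binding site, a cloning region, an S-tag positioned to fuse to the C terminus of an inserted gene, and a T7 terminator. A plasmid-borne lacI gene with its own promoter supplies the repressor, so transcription is held off until IPTG or lactose is added, and a host providing T7 RNA polymerase is required. The defining modification is the placement of four restriction sites with compatible cohesive ends: AvrII upstream of the T7 promoter, XbaI between the operator and the RBS, SpeI between the cloning site and the terminator, and NheI downstream of the terminator. Choosing different pairs of these sites lets cassettes be joined iteratively, so that genes can share or keep their own promoter and terminator. Short TcR fragments and a partial AmpR promoter in the annotation appear to be backbone remnants, not functional markers.
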