Features (pLannotate 1.2.2; 14 found; start..end, strand, type, name):
    559..636     -  promoter       lacI promoter: lacI
    644..917     -  CDS            TcR (fragment): tetracycline efflux protein; tet; confers resistance to tetracycline
    952..970     +  promoter       T7 promoter: promoter for bacteriophage T7 RNA polymerase
    971..995     +  protein_bind   lac operator: The lac repressor binds to the lac operator to inhibit transcription in E. coli. This inhibition can be relieved by adding lactose or isopropyl-β-D-thiogalactopyranoside (IPTG). lac repressor encoded by lacI
   1010..1032    +  RBS            RBS: efficient ribosome binding site from bacteriophage T7 gene 10 (Olins and Rangwala, 1989)
   1106..1147    +  CDS            S-Tag (fragment): affinity and epitope tag derived from pancreatic ribonuclease A
   1203..1250    +  terminator     T7 terminator: transcription terminator for bacteriophage T7 RNA polymerase
   1319..1376    +  promoter       AmpR promoter (fragment): bla
   1385..2200    -  CDS            KanR: aminoglycoside phosphotransferase; aph(3')-Ia; confers resistance to kanamycin in bacteria or G418 (Geneticin®) in eukaryotes
   2201..2292    -  promoter       AmpR promoter: bla
   2308..3057    -  rep_origin     RSF ori: Plasmids containing the RSF 1030 origin of replication can be propagated in E. coli cells that contain additional plasmids with compatible origins.
   3140..3204    -  CDS            TcR (fragment): tetracycline efflux protein; tet; confers resistance to tetracycline
   3219..3240    -  protein_bind   CAP binding site: CAP binding activates transcription in the presence of cAMP. E. coli catabolite activator protein
   3253..558     -  CDS            lacI (across the origin): lac repressor; lacI; The lac repressor binds to the lac operator to inhibit transcription in E. coli. This inhibition can be relieved by adding lactose or isopropyl-β-D-thiogalactopyranoside (IPTG).
>Addgene plasmid #49799 | pRSM3 | depositor full sequence | sequence record 74301 | Full Sequence
CGCTAACAGCGCGATTTGCTGGTGACCCAATGCGACCAGATGCTCCACGCCCAGTCGCGTACCGTCTTCA
TGGGAGAAAATAATACTGTTGATGGGTGTCTGGTCAGAGACATCAAGAAATAACGCCGGAACATTAGTGC
AGGCAGCTTCCACAGCAATGGCATCCTGGTCATCCAGCGGATAGTTAATGATCAGCCCACTGACGCGTTG
CGCGAGAAGATTGTGCACCGCCGCTTTACAGGCTTCGACGCCGCTTCGTTCTACCATCGACACCACCACG
CTGGCACCCAGTTGATCGGCGCGAGATTTAATCGCCGCGACAATTTGCGACGGCGCGTGCAGGGCCAGAC
TGGAGGTGGCAACGCCAATCAGCAACGACTGTTTGCCCGCCAGTTGTTGTGCCACGCGGTTGGGAATGTA
ATTCAGCTCCGCCATCGCCGCTTCCACTTTTTCCCGCGTTTTCGCAGAAACGTGGCTGGCCTGGTTCACC
ACGCGGGAAACGGTCTGATAAGAGACACCGGCATACTCTGCGACATCGTATAACGTTACTGGTTTCACAT
TCACCACCCTGAATTGACTCTCTTCCGGGCGCTATCATGCCATACCGCGAAAGGTTTTGCGCCATTCGAT
GGTGTCCGGGATCTCGACGCTCTCCCTTATGCGACTCCTGCATTAGGAAGCAGCCCAGTAGTAGGTTGAG
GCCGTTGAGCACCGCCGCCGCAAGGAATGGTGCATGCAAGGAGATGGCGCCCAACAGTCCCCCGGCCACG
GGGCCTGCCACCATACCCACGCCGAAACAAGCGCTCATGAGCCCGAAGTGGCGAGCCCGATCTTCCCCAT
CGGTGATGTCGGCGATATAGGCGCCAGCAACCGCACCTGTGGCGCCGGTGATGCCGGCCACGATGCGTCC
GGCGTAGCCTAGGATCGAGATCGATCTCGATCCCGCGAAATTAATACGACTCACTATAGGGGAATTGTGA
GCGGATAACAATTCCCCTCTAGAAATAATTTTGTTTAACTTTAAGAAGGAGATATACATATGGCAGATCT
CAATTGGATATCGGCCGGCCACGCGATCGCTGACGTCGGTACCCTCGAGTCTGGTAAAGAAACCGCTGCT
GCGAAATTTGAACGCCAGCACATGGACTCGTCTACTAGTCGCAGCTTAATTAACCTAAACTGCTGCCACC
GCTGAGCAATAACTAGCATAACCCCTTGGGGCCTCTAAACGGGTCTTGAGGGGTTTTTTGCTAGCGAAAG
GAGGAGTCGACAAGCTGACGACCGGGTCTCCGCAAGTGGCACTTTTCGGGGAAATGTGCGCGGAACCCCT
ATTTGTTTATTTTTCTAAATACATTCAAATATGTATCCGCTCATGAATTAATTCTTAGAAAAACTCATCG
AGCATCAAATGAAACTGCAATTTATTCATATCAGGATTATCAATACCATATTTTTGAAAAAGCCGTTTCT
GTAATGAAGGAGAAAACTCACCGAGGCAGTTCCATAGGATGGCAAGATCCTGGTATCGGTCTGCGATTCC
GACTCGTCCAACATCAATACAACCTATTAATTTCCCCTCGTCAAAAATAAGGTTATCAAGTGAGAAATCA
CCATGAGTGACGACTGAATCCGGTGAGAATGGCAAAAGTTTATGCATTTCTTTCCAGACTTGTTCAACAG
GCCAGCCATTACGCTCGTCATCAAAATCACTCGCATCAACCAAACCGTTATTCATTCGTGATTGCGCCTG
AGCGAGACGAAATACGCGGTCGCTGTTAAAAGGACAATTACAAACAGGAATCGAATGCAACCGGCGCAGG
AACACTGCCAGCGCATCAACAATATTTTCACCTGAATCAGGATATTCTTCTAATACCTGGAATGCTGTTT
TCCCGGGGATCGCAGTGGTGAGTAACCATGCATCATCAGGAGTACGGATAAAATGCTTGATGGTCGGAAG
AGGCATAAATTCCGTCAGCCAGTTTAGTCTGACCATCTCATCTGTAACATCATTGGCAACGCTACCTTTG
CCATGTTTCAGAAACAACTCTGGCGCATCGGGCTTCCCATACAATCGATAGATTGTCGCACCTGATTGCC
CGACATTATCGCGAGCCCATTTATACCCATATAAATCAGCATCCATGTTGGAATTTAATCGCGGCCTAGA
GCAAGACGTTTCCCGTTGAATATGGCTCATACTCTTCCTTTTTCAATATTATTGAAGCATTTATCAGGGT
TATTGTCTCATGAGCGGATACATATTTGAATGTATTTAGAAAAATAAACAAATAGGCATGCAGCGCTCTT
CCGCTTCCTCGCTCACTGACTCGCTACGCTCGGTCGTTCGACTGCGGCGAGCGGTGTCAGCTCACTCAAA
AGCGGTAATACGGTTATCCACAGAATCAGGGGATAAAGCCGGAAAGAACATGTGAGCAAAAAGCAAAGCA
CCGGAAGAAGCCAACGCCGCAGGCGTTTTTCCATAGGCTCCGCCCCCCTGACGAGCATCACAAAAATCGA
CGCTCAAGCCAGAGGTGGCGAAACCCGACAGGACTATAAAGATACCAGGCGTTTCCCCCTGGAAGCTCCC
TCGTGCGCTCTCCTGTTCCGACCCTGCCGCTTACCGGATACCTGTCCGCCTTTCTCCCTTCGGGAAGCGT
GGCGCTTTCTCATAGCTCACGCTGTTGGTATCTCAGTTCGGTGTAGGTCGTTCGCTCCAAGCTGGGCTGT
GTGCACGAACCCCCCGTTCAGCCCGACCGCTGCGCCTTATCCGGTAACTATCGTCTTGAGTCCAACCCGG
TAAGACACGACTTATCGCCACTGGCAGCAGCCATTGGTAACTGATTTAGAGGACTTTGTCTTGAAGTTAT
GCACCTGTTAAGGCTAAACTGAAAGAACAGATTTTGGTGAGTGCGGTCCTCCAACCCACTTACCTTGGTT
CAAAGAGTTGGTAGCTCAGCGAACCTTGAGAAAACCACCGTTGGTAGCGGTGGTTTTTCTTTATTTATGA
GATGATGAATCAATCGGTCTATCAAGTCAACGAACAGCTATTCCGTTACTCTAGATTTCAGTGCAATTTA
TCTCTTCAAATGTAGCACCTGAAGTCAGCCCCATACGATATAAGTTGTAATTCTCATGTTAGTCATGCCC
CGCGCCCACCGGAAGGAGCTGACTGGGTTGAAGGCTCTCAAGGGCATCGGTCGAGATCCCGGTGCCTAAT
GAGTGAGCTAACTTACATTAATTGCGTTGCGCTCACTGCCCGCTTTCCAGTCGGGAAACCTGTCGTGCCA
GCTGCATTAATGAATCGGCCAACGCGCGGGGAGAGGCGGTTTGCGTATTGGGCGCCAGGGTGGTTTTTCT
TTTCACCAGTGAGACGGGCAACAGCTGATTGCCCTTCACCGCCTGGCCCTGAGAGAGTTGCAGCAAGCGG
TCCACGCTGGTTTGCCCCAGCAGGCGAAAATCCTGTTTGATGGTGGTTAACGGCGGGATATAACATGAGC
TGTCTTCGGTATCGTCGTATCCCACTACCGAGATGTCCGCACCAACGCGCAGCCCGGACTCGGTAATGGC
GCGCATTGCGCCCAGCGCCATCTGATCGTTGGCAACCAGCATCGCAGTGGGAACGATGCCCTCATTCAGC
ATTTGCATGGTTTGTTGAAAACCGGACATGGCACTCCAGTCGCCTTCCCGTTCCGCTATCGGCTGAATTT
GATTGCGAGTGAGATATTTATGCCAGCCAGCCAGACGCAGACGCGCCGAGACAGAACTTAATGGGCC
