>Addgene plasmid #49799 | pRSM3 | addgene partial sequence | sequence record 78593 | pBRrevBam 5'-GGTGATGTCGGCGATATAGG-3'
AATACGACTCACTATAGGGGAATTGTGAGCGGATAACAATTCCCCTCTAGAAATAATTTTGTTTAACTTT
AAGAAGGAGATATACATATGGCAGATCTCAATTGGATATCGGCCGGCCACGCGATCGCTGACGTCGGTAC
CCTCGAGTCTGGTAAAGAAACCGCTGCTGCGAAATTTGAACGCCAGCACATGGACTCGTCTACTAGTCGC
AGCTTAATTAACCTAAACTGCTGCCACCGCTGAGCAATAACTAGCATAACCCCTTGGGGCCTCTAAACGG
GTCTTGAGGGGTTTTTTGCTAGCGAAAGGAGGAGTCGACAAGCTGACGACCGGGTCTCCGCAAGTGGCAC
TTTTCGGGGAAATGTGCGCGGAACCCCTATTTGTTTATTTTTCTAAATACATTCAAATATGTATCCGCTC
ATGAATTAATTCTTAGAAAAACTCATCGAGCATCAAATGAAACTGCAATTTATTCATATCAGGATTATCA
ATACCATATTTTTGAAAAAGCCGTTTCTGTAATGAAGGAGAAAACTCACCGAGGCAGTTCCATAGGATGG
CAAGATCCTGGTATCGGTCTGCGATTCCGACTCGTCCAACATCAATACAACCTATTAATTTCCCCTCGTC
AAAAATAAGGTTATCAAGTGAGAAATCACCATGAGTGACGACTGAATCCGGTGAGAATGGCAAAAGTTTA
TGCATTTCTTTCCAGACTTGTTCAACAGGCCAGCCATTACGCTCGTCATCAAAATCACTCGCATCAACCA
AACCGTTATTCATTCGTGATTGCGCCTGA
