>Addgene plasmid #49799 | pRSM3 | addgene partial sequence | sequence record 79116 | Kan-R 5'-ATCGCGAGCCCATTTATACC-3'
GAAGCATTTATCAGGGTTATTGTCTCATGAGCGGATACATATTTGAATGTATTTAGAAAAATAAACAAAT
AGGCATGCAGCGCTCTTCCGCTTCCTCGCTCACTGACTCGCTACGCTCGGTCGTTCGACTGCGGCGAGCG
GTGTCAGCTCACTCAAAAGCGGTAATACGGTTATCCACAGAATCAGGGGATAAAGCCGGAAAGAACATGT
GAGCAAAAAGCAAAGCACCGGAAGAAGCCAACGCCGCAGGCGTTTTTCCATAGGCTCCGCCCCCCTGACG
AGCATCACAAAAATCGACGCTCAAGCCAGAGGTGGCGAAACCCGACAGGACTATAAAGATACCAGGCGTT
TCCCCCTGGAAGCTCCCTCGTGCGCTCTCCTGTTCCGACCCTGCCGCTTACCGGATACCTGTCCGCCTTT
CTCCCTTCGGGAAGCGTGGCGCTTTCTCATAGCTCACGCTGTTGGTATCTCAGTTCGGTGTAGGTCGTTC
GCTCCAAGCTGGGCTGTGTGCACGAACCCCCCGTTCAGCCCGACCGCTGCGCCTTATCCGGTAACTATCG
TCTTGAGTCCAACCCGGTAAGACACGACTTATCGCCACTGGCAGCAGCCATTGGTAACTGATTTAGAGGA
CTTTGTCTTGAAGTTATGCACCTGTTAAGGCTAAACTGAAAGAACAGATTTTGGTGAGTGCGGTCCTCCA
ACCCACTTACCTTGGTTCAAAGAGTTGGTAGCTCAGCGAACCTT
